>Addgene plasmid #66952 | mEos3.2-Vinculin-N-21 | depositor partial sequence | sequence record 115254 | vinculin-mEos3.2
CGCAATGCTAGTGAACCGTCAGATCCGCTAGCACCGCCACCATGCCAGTGTTTCATACGCGCACGATCGA
GAGCATCCTGGAGCCGGTGGCACAGCAGATCTCCCACCTGGTGATAATGCACGAGGAGGGCGAGGTGGAC
GGCAAAGCCATTCCTGACCTCACCGCGCCCGTGGCCGCCGTGCAGGCGGCCGTCAGCAACCTCGTCCGGG
TTGGAAAAGAGACTGTTCAAACCACTGAGGATCAGATTTTGAAGAGAGATATGCCACCAGCATTTATTAA
GGTTGAGAATGCTTGCACCAAGCTTGTCCAGGCAGCTCAGATGCTTCAGTCAGACCCTTACTCAGTGCCT
GCTCGAGATTATCTAATTGATGGGTCAAGGGGCATCCTCTCTGGAACATCAGACCTGCTCCTTACCTTCG
ATGAGGCTGAGGTCCGTAAAATTATTAGAGTTTGCAAAGGAATTTTGGAATATCTTACAGTGGCAGAGGT
GGTGGAGACTATGGAAGATTTGGTCACTTACACAAAGAATCTTGGGCCAGGAATGACTAAGATGGCCAAG
ATGATTGACGAGAGACAGCAGGAGCTCACTCACCAGGAGCACCGAGTGATGTTGGTGAACTCGATGAACA
CCGTGAAAGAGTTGCTGCCAGTTCTCATTTCAGCTATGAAGATTTTTGTAACAACTAAAAACTCAAAAAA
CCAAGGCATAGAGGAAGCTTTAAAAAATCGCAATTTTACTCTAGAAAAAATGAGTGCTGAAATTAATGAG
ATAATTCGTGTGTTACAACTCACCTCTTGGGATGAAGATGCCTGGGCCAGCAAGGACACTGAAGCCATGA
AGAGAGCATTGGCCTCCATAGACTCCAAACTGAACCAGGCCAAAGGTTGGCTCCGTGACCCTAGTGCCTC
CCCAGGGGATGCTGGTGAGCAGGCCATCAGACAGATCTTAGATGAAGCTGGAAAAGTTGGTGAACTCTGT
GCAGGCAAAGAACGCAGGGAGATTCTGGGAACTTGCAAAATGCTAGGGCAGATGACTGATCAAGTGGCTG
ACCTCCGTGCCAGAGGACAAGGATCCTCACCGGTGGCCATGCAGAAAGCTCAGCAGGTATCTCAGGGTCT
GGATGTGCTCACAGCAAAAGTGGAAAATGCAGCTCGCAAGCTGGAAGCCATGACCAACTCAAAGCAGAGC
ATTGCAAAGAAGATCGATGCTGCTCAGAACTGGCTTGCAGATCCAAATGGTGGACCGGAAGGAGAAGAGC
AGATTCGAGGTGCTTTGGCTGAAGCTCGGAAAATAGCAGAATTATGTGATGATCCTAAAGAAAGAGATGA
CATTCTACGTTCCCTTGGGGAAATATCTGCTCTGACTTCTAAATTAGCAGATCTACGAAGACAGGGGAAA
GGAGATTCTCCAGAGGCTCGAGCCTTGGCCAAACAGGTGGCCACGGCCCTGCAGAACCTGCAGACCAAAA
CCAACCGGGCTGTGGCCAACAGCAGACCGGCCAAAGCAGCTGTACACCTTGAGGGCAAGATTGAGCAAGC
ACAGCGGTGGATTGATAATCCCACAGTGGATGACCGTGGAGTCGGTCAGGCTGCCATCCGGGGGCTTGTG
GCCGAAGGGCATCGTCTGGCTAATGTTATGATGGGGCCTTATCGGCAAGATCTTCTCGCCAAGTGTGACC
GAGTGGACCAGCTGACAGCCCAGCTGGCTGACCTGGCTGCCAGAGGGGAAGGGGAGAGTCCTCAGGCACG
AGCACTTGCATCTCAGCTCCAAGACTCCTTAAAGGATCTAAAAGCTCGGATGCAGGAGGCCATGACTCAG
GAAGTGTCAGATGTTTTCAGCGATACCACAACTCCCATCAAGCTGTTGGCAGTGGCAGCCACGGCGCCTC
CTGATGCGCCTAACAGGGAAGAGGTATTTGATGAGAGGGCAGCTAACTTTGAAAACCATTCAGGAAAGCT
TGGTGCTACGGCCGAGAAGGCGGCTGCGGTTGGTACTGCTAATAAATCAACAGTGGAAGGCATTCAGGCC
TCAGTGAAGACGGCCCGAGAACTCACACCCCAGGTGGTCTCGGCTGCTCGTATCTTACTTAGGAACCCTG
GAAATCAAGCTGCTTATGAACATTTTGAGACCATGAAGAACCAGTGGATCGATAATGTTGAAAAAATGAC
AGGGCTGGTGGACGAAGCCATTGATACCAAATCTCTGTTGGATGCTTCAGAAGAAGCAATTAAAAAAGAC
CTGGACAAGTGCAAGGTAGCTATGGCCAACATTCAGCCTCAGATGCTGGTTGCTGGGGCAACCAGTATTG
CTCGTCGGGCCAACCGGATCCTGCTGGTGGCTAAGAGGGAGGTGGAAAATTCCGAGGATCCCAAGTTCCG
TGAGGCTGTGAAAGCTGCCTCTGATGAATTGAGCAAAACCATCTCCCCGATGGTGATGGATGCAAAAGCT
GTGGCTGGAAACATTTCCGACCCTGGACTGCAAAAGAGCTTCCTGGACTCAGGATATCGGATCCTGGGAG
CTGTGGCCAAGGTCAGAGAAGCCTTCCAACCTCAGGAGCCTGACTTCCCGCCGCCTCCACCAGACCTTGA
ACAACTCCGACTAACAGATGAGCTTGCTCCTCCCAAACCACCTCTGCCTGAAGGTGAGGTCCCTCCACCT
AGGCCTCCACCACCAGAGGAAAAGGATGAAGAGTTCCCTGAGCAGAAGGCCGGGGAGGTGATTAACCAGC
CAATGATGATGGCTGCCAGACAGCTCCATGATGAAGCTCGCAAATGGTCCAGCAAGGGCAATGACATCAT
TGCAGCAGCCAAGCGCATGGCTCTGCTGATGGCTGAGATGTCTCGGCTGGTAAGAGGGGGCAGTGGTACC
AAGCGGGCACTCATTCAGTGTGCCAAGGACATCGCCAAGGCCTCAGATGAGGTGACTCGGTTGGCCAAGG
AGGTTGCCAAGCAGTGCACAGATAAACGGATTAGAACCAACCTCTTACAGGTATGTGAGCGAATCCCAAC
CATAAGCACCCAGCTCAAAATCCTGTCCACAGTGAAGGCCACCATGCTGGGCCGGACCAACATCAGTGAT
GAGGAGTCTGAGCAGGCCACAGAGATGCTGGTTCACAATGCCCAGAACCTCATGCAGTCTGTGAAGGAGA
CTGTGCGGGAAGCTGAAGCTGCTTCAATCAAAATTCGAACAGATGCTGGATTTACACTGCGCTGGGTTAG
AAAGACTCCCTGGTACCAGTCCGGTGGCAGCGGAATTCTGCAGTCGACGGTACCGCGGGCCCGGGATCCA
CCGGTCGCCACCATGAGTGCGATTAAGCCAGACATGAAGATCAAACTCCGTATGGAAGGCAACGTAAACG
GGCACCACTTTGTGATCGACGGAGATGGTACAGGCAAGCCTTTTGAGGGAAAACAGAGTATGGATCTTGA
AGTCAAAGAGGGCGGACCTCTGCCTTTTGCCTTTGATATCCTGACCACTGCATTCCATTACGGCAACAGG
GTATTCGCCAAATATCCAGACAACATACAAGACTATTTTAAGCAGTCGTTTCCTAAGGGGTATTCGTGGG
AACGAAGCTTGACTTTCGAAGACGGGGGCATTTGCAACGCCAGAAACGACATAACAATGGAAGGGGACAC
TTTCTATAATAAAGTTCGATTTTATGGTACCAACTTTCCCGCCAATGGTCCAGTTATGCAGAAGAAGACG
CTGAAATGGGAGCCCTCCACTGAGAAAATGTATGTGCGTGATGGAGTGCTGACGGGTGATATTGAGATGG
CTTTGTTGCTTGAAGGAAATGCCCATTACCGATGTGACTTCAGAACTACTTACAAAGCTAAGGAGAAGGG
TGTCAAGTTACCAGGCGCCCACTTTGTGGACCACTGCATTGAGATTTTAAGCCATGACAAAGATTACAAC
AAGGTTAAGCTGTATGAGCATGCTGTTGCTCATTCTGGATTGCCTGACAATGCCAGACGATAAGCGGCCG
CGACTCTAGATCATAATCAGCCATACCACATTTGTAGAATTTGCC
