>Addgene plasmid #66952 | mEos3.2-Vinculin-N-21 | addgene partial sequence | sequence record 116761 | CMV-F 5'-CGCAAATGGGCGGTAGGCGTG-3'
GAGCTGGTTTAGTGAACCGTCAGATCCGCTAGCACCGCCACCATGCCAGTGTTTCATACGCGCACGATCG
AGAGCATCCTGGAGCCGGTGGCACAGCAGATCTCCCACCTGGTGATAATGCACGAGGAGGGCGAGGTGGA
CGGCAAAGCCATTCCTGACCTCACCGCGCCCGTGGCCGCCGTGCAGGCGGCCGTCAGCAACCTCGTCCGG
GTTGGAAAAGAGACTGTTCAAACCACTGAGGATCAGATTTTGAAGAGAGATATGCCACCAGCATTTATTA
AGGTTGAGAATGCTTGCACCAAGCTTGTCCAGGCAGCTCAGATGCTTCAGTCAGACCCTTACTCAGTGCC
TGCTCGAGATTATCTAATTGATGGGTCAAGGGGCATCCTCTCTGGAACATCAGACCTGCTCCTTACCTTC
GATGAGGCTGAGGTCCGTAAAATTATTAGAGTTTGCAAAGGAATTTTGGAATATCTTACAGTGGCAGAGG
TGGTGGAGACTATGGAAGATTTGGTCACTTACACAAAGAATCTTGGGCCAGGAATGACTAAGATGGCCAA
GATGATTGACGAGAGACAGCAGGAGCTCACTCACCAGGAGCACCGAGTGATGTTGGTGAACTCGATGAAC
ACCGTGAAAGAGTTGCTGCCAGTTCTCATTTCAGCTATGAAGATTTTTGTAACAACTAAAAACTCAAAAA
ACCAAGGCATAGAGGAAGCTTTAAAAAATCGCAATTTTACTCTAGAAAAAATGAGTGCTGAAATTAATGA
GATAATTCGTGTGTTAC
