>Addgene plasmid #66952 | mEos3.2-Vinculin-N-21 | addgene partial sequence | sequence record 116764 | hSMAD1-F2 5'-TGAGTTTGGACAAACCACAAC-3'
TATTTGTGAATTTGTGATGCTATTGCTTTATTTGTAACCATTATAAGCTGCAATAAACAAGTTAACAACA
ACAATTGCATTCATTTTATGTTTCAGGTTCAGGGGGAGGTGTGGGAGGTTTTTTAAAGCAAGTAAAACCT
CTACAAATGTGGTATGGCTGATTATGATCTAGAGTCGCGGCCGCTTATCGTCTGGCATTGTCAGGCAATC
CAGAATGAGCAACAGCATGCTCATACAGCTTAACCTTGTTGTAATCTTTGTCATGGCTTAAAATCTCAAT
GCAGTGGTCCACAAAGTGGGCGCCTGGTAACTTGACACCCTTCTCCTTAGCTTTGTAAGTAGTTCTGAAG
TCACATCGGTAATGGGCATTTCCTTCAAGCAACAAAGCCATCTCAATATCACCCGTCAGCACTCCATCAC
GCACATACATTTTCTCAGTGGAGGGCTCCCATTTCAGCGTCTTCTTCTGCATAACTGGACCATTGGCGGG
AAAGTTGGTACCATAAAATCGAACTTTATTATAGAAAGTGTCCCCTTCCATTGTTATGTCGTTTCTGGCG
TTGCAAATGCCCCCGTCTTCGAAAGTCAAGCTTCGTTCCCACGAATACCCCTTAGGAAACGACTGCTTAA
AATAGTCTTGTATGTTGTCTGGATATTTGGCGAATACCCTGTTGCCGTAATGGAATGCAGTGGTCAGGAT
ATCAAAGGCAAAAGGCAGAGGTCCGCCCTCTTTGACTTCAAGATCCATACTCTGTTTTCCCTCAAAAGGC
TTGCCTGTACC
