[The description below was written by a language model from this plasmid's Addgene catalogue record.]
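Description:
mEos3.2-Vinculin-N-21 is a mammalian expression plasmid built on the mEos3.2-N1 backbone (about 4.75 kb without the insert), an N1-style fusion vector in which a gene of interest is placed upstream of the fluorescent protein coding sequence. It is maintained as a high-copy plasmid in E. coli under kanamycin selection. It also carries a neomycin resistance marker, so transfected mammalian cells can be selected with G418. No feature table is provided, so the origin of replication and other backbone elements are not itemised. The listed SV40 polyA sequencing primer does suggest an SV40 polyadenylation signal downstream of the fusion.

The payload is human vinculin (VCL), expressed from the CMV promoter and fused at its C terminus to mEos3.2. The vinculin sequence carries a V234L substitration relative to the reference transcript. The "21" in the name probably refers to the length of the linker between vinculin and the tag, but the record does not say so. mEos3.2 is a monomeric green-to-red photoconvertible protein derived from mEos2 by the I102N, H158E and Y189A substitutions. The green form has excitation and emission maxima of 507 and 516 nm, and the photoconverted red form has maxima of 572 and 580 nm.

Vinculin is a structural component of cell-matrix adhesion complexes, and the fusion is intended as a marker for focal adhesions in live or fixed mammalian cells. The photoconvertible tag makes it suitable for optical highlighting and tracking of protein subpopulations. It also suits single-molecule localisation microscopy such as PALM, a common use of mEos variants, though the record itself states only the localisation and spectral properties.
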