Addgene plasmid #66952: mEos3.2-Vinculin-N-21
Purpose: Localization: Focal Adhesions, Excitation: 507 / 572, Emission: 516 / 580
Depositing lab: Michael Davidson. Depositing organization: Florida State University, Tallahassee.
Backbone
  Vector backbone: mEos3.2-N1
  Backbone manufacturer: Michael Davidson
  Backbone size w/o insert (bp): 4750
  Vector type: Mammalian Expression
  Selectable markers: Neomycin (select with G418)
Growth in bacteria
  Bacterial resistance: Kanamycin, 50 μg/mL
  Growth temperature: 37°C
  Growth strain: DH5alpha
  Copy number: High Copy
Gene/Insert
  Gene/Insert name: Vinculin
  Species: H. sapiens (human)
  Mutation: V234L in Vinculin
  GenBank ID: NM_003373.3
  Entrez Gene: VCL (a.k.a. CMD1W, CMH15, HEL114, MV, MVCL, VINC)
  Promoter: CMV
  Tag / fusion protein: mEos3.2 (C terminal on backbone)
  Cloning method: Unknown
  Sequencing primers: 5′ CMV-F; 3′ SV40pA-R
Terms and licenses: Academic/Nonprofit Terms; Industry Terms
Depositor comments: mEos3.2 = mEos2 + I102N/H158E/Y189A. Excitation = 507 / 572; Emission = 516 / 580
How to cite: mEos3.2-Vinculin-N-21 was a gift from Michael Davidson (Addgene plasmid # 66952 ; http://n2t.net/addgene:66952 ; RRID:Addgene_66952)
